Addgene plasmid #24963: pCS2 xNexin
Depositing lab: Edward De Robertis. Depositing organization: University of California, Los Angeles (UCLA). Publication: Exploration of the extracellular space by a large-scale secretion screen in the early Xenopus embryo. Pera EM, Hou S, Strate I, Wessely O, De Robertis EM. Int J Dev Biol. 2005 . 49(7):781-96. 10.1387/ijdb.052003ep PubMed 16172975.
Backbone
  Vector backbone: pCS2
  Backbone size w/o insert (bp): 4100
  Vector type: Mammalian Expression
Growth in bacteria
  Bacterial resistance: Ampicillin, 100 μg/mL
  Growth temperature: 37°C
  Growth strain: DH5alpha
  Copy number: High Copy
Gene/Insert
  Gene/Insert name: Nexin
  Species: X. laevis (frog)
  Cloning method: Restriction Enzyme
  Sequencing primers: 5′ SP6; 3′ T3
Terms and licenses: Academic/Nonprofit Terms; Industry Terms: Not Available to Industry
Depositor comments: For antisense, cut with BamHI, transcribe with T7
How to cite: pCS2 xNexin was a gift from Edward De Robertis (Addgene plasmid # 24963 ; http://n2t.net/addgene:24963 ; RRID:Addgene_24963)
