[The description below was written by a language model from this plasmid's Addgene catalogue record.]
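Description:
pCS2 xNexin carries a Xenopus laevis Nexin cDNA cloned by restriction enzyme digestion into the pCS2 backbone (about 4.1 kb without insert), catalogued as a mammalian expression vector. It is maintained in E. coli as a high-copy plasmid under ampicillin selection. No feature table accompanies the record, so the insert size, the cloning sites used and the promoter driving expression are not stated. Vectors of the pCS2 family generally carry a strong CMV-derived promoter and an SV40 polyadenylation signal for expression in vertebrate cells. They also have phage RNA polymerase promoters flanking the polylinker for in vitro transcription. The presence of those elements here is inferred from the backbone name rather than from annotated features.

The recorded details fit that dual-purpose design. SP6 and T3 are listed as the 5′ and 3′ sequencing primers, which implies that these phage promoter sites flank the insert. The depositor also notes that an antisense transcript can be made by linearising with BamHI and transcribing with T7. Antisense RNA of this kind is typically used as a probe for in situ hybridisation to map the gene's expression in embryos. An SP6 site at the 5′ end of the insert is commonly used to make sense mRNA for embryo microinjection, but the record does not describe this use explicitly. The associated publication describes a large-scale secretion screen of the extracellular space in the early Xenopus embryo. This suggests the clone represents a secreted or extracellular factor identified in that screen and serves for its expression and expression-pattern analysis.
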