>Addgene plasmid #24963 | pCS2 xNexin | addgene partial sequence | sequence record 30926 | 24963 with SP6
GATCCACTAGTAACGGCCGCCAGTGTGGTGGAATTCATACAGAGGAAGCAGCGCTGCAGCCGGGAGTATT
CTTACTTGACTTCCCTCCAGTTGTACGATCATGAGGCGACTAGTCGTACTTCTATTTCTGGGGGCATTCC
TGGCATCTGTACAACCTGAGCTCGATCCACTATCCCTGGAGGAACTGGGCTCGGACATCGGAATTCAAGT
GTTTAACCAGGTGGTCAAGACCAGGCCGCATGAAAATATTGTAATGTCACCACATGGAATCTCATCCGTG
CTGGGCATGCTGCAGCTAGGGGCAGATGGGAAGACTAAGAAGCAATTGATGACCGTCATGCGGTATAAAA
TCAATGAGGTTGCTAAAAGCCTAAAGAAGATTAACAGGGCCATCGTTGCAAAGAAGAATAAGGATATTGT
GACGACTGCAAACGGAGTGTTTGCCAGCAGCGCGTTCAAAATGGAGGGCTCCTTTGTCTACAAGAATAAA
GATGTCTTTCACAGTGATGTCAGAAGTGTTGACTTTCAGGAGAAGAACACAGCTGCTTCCATTATTAACC
AGTGGGTGAAAAACCAGACTAAGGGGATGATAGAAGGACTGATCTCACCTGAGCTGTTGGACAGTTCTGT
TACACGGCTGGTGCTGGTTAATGCTCTGTATTTTAAG
